Addgene plasmid #12194: IL-2 promoter luciferase
Depositing lab: Anjana Rao. Depositing organization: Boston Children's Hospital. Publication: Gene expression elicited by NFAT in the presence or absence of cooperative recruitment of Fos and Jun. Macian F, Garcia-Rodriguez C, Rao A. EMBO J. 2000 Sep 1. 19(17):4783-95. 10.1093/emboj/19.17.4783 PubMed 10970869.
Backbone
  Vector backbone: pT81Luc
  Backbone manufacturer: ATCC
  Vector type: Bacterial Expression, Luciferase
Growth in bacteria
  Bacterial resistance: Ampicillin, 100 μg/mL
  Growth temperature: 37°C
  Growth strain: DH5alpha
  Copy number: High Copy
Gene/Insert
  Gene/Insert name: IL-2 promoter
  Species: M. musculus (mouse)
  Insert size (bp): 524
  Entrez Gene: Il2 (a.k.a. Il-2)
  Tag / fusion protein: luciferase (C terminal on backbone)
  Cloning method: Restriction Enzyme; 5′ cloning site SalI (not destroyed); 3′ cloning site BglII (destroyed during cloning)
  Sequencing primers: 5′ LucNrev
Resource information
  A portion of this plasmid was derived from a plasmid made by: DJ McKean (Hedin, et al., 1997, PMID 9548483)
Terms and licenses: Academic/Nonprofit Terms; Industry Terms: Not Available to Industry
Depositor comments: Murine IL-2 promotor from -585 to -34 relative to the transcription start site.
How to cite: IL-2 promoter luciferase was a gift from Anjana Rao (Addgene plasmid # 12194 ; http://n2t.net/addgene:12194 ; RRID:Addgene_12194)
