[The description below was written by a language model from this plasmid's Addgene catalogue record and pLannotate feature annotations shown in this document.]
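Description:
IL-2 promoter luciferase is a transcriptional reporter plasmid built on the pT81Luc backbone, in which a regulatory fragment of the mouse interleukin-2 (Il2) gene is placed upstream of the firefly (Photinus pyralis) luciferase coding sequence. The insert is recorded as 524 bp, and the depositor describes it as spanning -585 to -34 relative to the transcription start site; these two figures do not correspond exactly, and the record does not explain the difference. The fragment was cloned between SalI and BglII, with the BglII site destroyed. Because it stops upstream of the start site, transcription presumably initiates from a minimal promoter supplied by the backbone, but no such element appears in the feature table. The automated annotation does pick up a short match just upstream of luciferase, labelled as the human IL-2 minimal promoter, which probably reflects sequence similarity to the murine insert. Although the catalogue lists luciferase as a C-terminal tag, the arrangement is a promoter-reporter fusion, not a protein fusion.

Two tandem SV40 polyadenylation signals sit upstream of the promoter region, an arrangement commonly used to block read-through transcription from the vector into the reporter. Downstream of luciferase are the SV40 small t intron and a further SV40 poly(A) signal for mRNA processing in mammalian cells. The other SV40 hits (large T, small t and VP1 fragments) are remnants of these viral segments, not expressed genes. The plasmid is propagated in E. coli at high copy through a ColE1/pMB1-type origin, with ampicillin selection from bla, and it retains the pBR322 bom region and a rop remnant. There is no mammalian selection marker, so it suits transient transfection. The associated publication concerns gene expression driven by NFAT with or without cooperative recruitment of Fos and Jun, consistent with measuring IL-2 promoter activation.
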