Features (pLannotate 1.2.2; 17 found; start..end, strand, type, name):
     15..54      -  CDS            rop (fragment): Rop protein, which maintains plasmids at low copy number; rop
     56..132     +  CDS            large T antigen (fragment): large T antigen from SV40 (simian virus 40)
    152..286     +  polyA_signal   SV40 poly(A) signal: SV40 polyadenylation signal
    284..360     +  CDS            large T antigen (fragment): large T antigen from SV40 (simian virus 40)
    380..514     +  polyA_signal   SV40 poly(A) signal: SV40 polyadenylation signal
    987..1030    +  promoter       IL-2 promoter (fragment): minimal promoter from the human interleukin-2 gene
   1106..2755    +  CDS            LUCI_PHOPY: Experimental evidence at protein level: Swiss-Prot protein existence level 1. Produces green light with a wavelength of 562 nm. From Photinus pyralis (Common eastern firefly) (Lampyris pyralis).
   2813..2887    +  CDS            small t antigen (fragment): SV40 (simian virus 40) small t antigen
   2889..2954    +  intron         small t intron: SV40 (simian virus 40) small t antigen intron
   3084..3104    +  CDS            SV40 NLS: nuclear localization signal of SV40 (simian virus 40) large T antigen
   3423..3506    +  CDS            large T antigen (fragment): large T antigen from SV40 (simian virus 40)
   3529..3663    +  polyA_signal   SV40 poly(A) signal: SV40 polyadenylation signal
   3665..4429    -  CDS            VP1_SV40 (fragment): Experimental evidence at protein level: Swiss-Prot protein existence level 1. Forms an icosahedral capsid with a T=7 symmetry and a 40 nm diameter. The capsid is composed of 72 pentamers linked to each other by disulfide bonds and associated with VP2 or VP3 proteins. Binds to N- glycolylneuraminic analog of the ganglioside GM1 on the cell surface to provide virion attachment to target cell (PubMed:18353982). Once attached, the virion is internalized by caveolin-mediated endocytosis and traffics to the endoplasmic reticulum. Inside the endoplasmic reticulum, the protein folding machinery isomer
   4520..4624    +  promoter       AmpR promoter: bla
   4625..5485    +  CDS            AmpR: β-lactamase; bla; confers resistance to ampicillin, carbenicillin, and related antibiotics
   5656..6244    +  rep_origin     ori: high-copy-number ColE1/pMB1/pBR322/pUC origin of replication
   6430..6570    -  misc_feature   bom: basis of mobility region from pBR322
>Addgene plasmid #12194 | IL-2 promoter luciferase | addgene full sequence | sequence record 219906 | Addgene NGS Result
GGGAGCTGCATGTGTCAGAGGTTTTCACCGTCATCACCGAAACGCGCGAGGCAGGATCAGCCATATCACA
TTTGTAGAGGTTTTACTTGCTTTAAAAAACCTCCCACACCTCCCCCTGAACCTGAAACATAAAATGAATG
CAATTGTTGTTAACTTGTTTATTGCAGCTTATAATGGTTACAAATAAAGCAATAGCATCACAAATTTCAC
AAATAAAGCATTTTTTTCACTGCATTCTAGTTGTGGTTTGTCCAAACTCATCAATGTATCTTATCATGTC
TGGATCAGCCATATCACATTTGTAGAGGTTTTACTTGCTTTAAAAAACCTCCCACACCTCCCCCTGAACC
TGAAACATAAAATGAATGCAATTGTTGTTAACTTGTTTATTGCAGCTTATAATGGTTACAAATAAAGCAA
TAGCATCACAAATTTCACAAATAAAGCATTTTTTTCACTGCATTCTAGTTGTGGTTTGTCCAAACTCATC
AATGTATCTTATCATGTCTGGATCCAAGCTCAGATCCAAGCTTGTCGACAGATCTATCACCCTGTGTGCA
ATTAGCTCATTGTGTAGATAAGAAGGTAAAACCATCTTGAAACAGGAAACCAATATCCTTCCTGTCTAAT
CAACAAATCTAAAAGATTTATTCTTTTCATCTATCTCCTCTTGCGTTTGTCCACCACAACAGGCTGCTTA
CAGGTTCAGGATGGTTTTGACAAAGAGAACATTTTCATGAGTTACTTTTGTGTCTCCACCCCAAAGAGGA
AAATTTGTTTCATACAGAAGGCGTTCATTGTATGAATTAAAACTGCCACCTAAGTGTGGGCTAACCCGAC
CAAGAGGGATTTCACCTAAATCCATTCAGTCAGTGTATGGGGGTTTAAAGAAATTCCAGAGAGTCATCAG
AAGAGGAAAAACAAAGGTAATGCTTTTTGCCACACAGGTAGACTCTTTGAAAATATGTGTAATATGTAAA
ACATCGTGACACCCCCATATTATTTTTCCAGCATTAACAGTATAAATTGCCTCCCATGCTGAAGAGCTGC
CTATCACCCTTGCTAAGCTTGGATCTGAGCTTGGCATTCCGGTACTGTTGGTAAAATGGAAGACGCCAAA
AACATAAAGAAAGGCCCGGCGCCATTCTATCCTCTAGAGGATGGAACCGCTGGAGAGCAACTGCATAAGG
CTATGAAGAGATACGCCCTGGTTCCTGGAACAATTGCTTTTACAGATGCACATATCGAGGTGAACATCAC
GTACGCGGAATACTTCGAAATGTCCGTTCGGTTGGCAGAAGCTATGAAACGATATGGGCTGAATACAAAT
CACAGAATCGTCGTATGCAGTGAAAACTCTCTTCAATTCTTTATGCCGGTGTTGGGCGCGTTATTTATCG
GAGTTGCAGTTGCGCCCGCGAACGACATTTATAATGAACGTGAATTGCTCAACAGTATGAACATTTCGCA
GCCTACCGTAGTGTTTGTTTCCAAAAAGGGGTTGCAAAAAATTTTGAACGTGCAAAAAAAATTACCAATA
ATCCAGAAAATTATTATCATGGATTCTAAAACGGATTACCAGGGATTTCAGTCGATGTACACGTTCGTCA
CATCTCATCTACCTCCCGGTTTTAATGAATACGATTTTGTACCAGAGTCCTTTGATCGTGACAAAACAAT
TGCACTGATAATGAATTCCTCTGGATCTACTGGGTTACCTAAGGGTGTGGCCCTTCCGCATAGAACTGCC
TGCGTCAGATTCTCGCATGCCAGAGATCCTATTTTTGGCAATCAAATCATTCCGGATACTGCGATTTTAA
GTGTTGTTCCATTCCATCACGGTTTTGGAATGTTTACTACACTCGGATATTTGATATGTGGATTTCGAGT
CGTCTTAATGTATAGATTTGAAGAAGAGCTGTTTTTACGATCCCTTCAGGATTACAAAATTCAAAGTGCG
TTGCTAGTACCAACCCTATTTTCATTCTTCGCCAAAAGCACTCTGATTGACAAATACGATTTATCTAATT
TACACGAAATTGCTTCTGGGGGCGCACCTCTTTCGAAAGAAGTCGGGGAAGCGGTTGCAAAACGCTTCCA
TCTTCCAGGGATACGACAAGGATATGGGCTCACTGAGACTACATCAGCTATTCTGATTACACCCGAGGGG
GATGATAAACCGGGCGCGGTCGGTAAAGTTGTTCCATTTTTTGAAGCGAAGGTTGTGGATCTGGATACCG
GGAAAACGCTGGGCGTTAATCAGAGAGGCGAATTATGTGTCAGAGGACCTATGATTATGTCCGGTTATGT
AAACAATCCGGAAGCGACCAACGCCTTGATTGACAAGGATGGATGGCTACATTCTGGAGACATAGCTTAC
TGGGACGAAGACGAACACTTCTTCATAGTTGACCGCTTGAAGTCTTTAATTAAATACAAAGGATATCAGG
TGGCCCCCGCTGAATTGGAATCGATATTGTTACAACACCCCAACATCTTCGACGCGGGCGTGGCAGGTCT
TCCCGACGATGACGCCGGTGAACTTCCCGCCGCCGTTGTTGTTTTGGAGCACGGAAAGACGATGACGGAA
AAAGAGATCGTGGATTACGTCGCCAGTCAAGTAACAACCGCGAAAAAGTTGCGCGGAGGAGTTGTGTTTG
TGGACGAAGTACCGAAAGGTCTTACCGGAAAACTCGACGCAAGAAAAATCAGAGAGATCCTCATAAAGGC
CAAGAAGGGCGGAAAGTCCAAATTGTAAAATGTAACTGTATTCAGCGATGACGAAATTCTTAGCTATTGT
AATACTCTAGAGGATCTTTGTGAAGGAACCTTACTTCTGTGGTGTGACATAATTGGACAAACTACCTACA
GAGATTTAAAGCTCTAAGGTAAATATAAAATTTTTAAGTGTATAATGTGTTAAACTACTGATTCTAATTG
TTTGTGTATTTTAGATTCCAACCTATGGAACTGATGAATGGGAGCAGTGGTGGAATGCCTTTAATGAGGA
AAACCTGTTTTGCTCAGAAGAAATGCCATCTAGTGATGATGAGGCTACTGCTGACTCTCAACATTCTACT
CCTCCAAAAAAGAAGAGAAAGGTAGAAGACCCCAAGGACTTTCCTTCAGAATTGCTAAGTTTTTTGAGTC
ATGCTGTGTTTAGTAATAGAACTCTTGCTTGCTTTGCTATTTACACCACAAAGGAAAAAGCTGCACTGCT
ATACAAGAAAATTATGGAAAAATATTCTGTAACCTTTATAAGTAGGCATAACAGTTATAATCATAACATA
CTGTTTTTTCTTACTCCACACAGGCATAGAGTGTCTGCTATTAATAACTATGCTCAAAAATTGTGTACCT
TTAGCTTTTTAATTTGTAAAGGGGTTAATAAGGAATATTTGATGTATAGTGCCTTGACTAGAGATCATAA
TCAGCCATACCACATTTGTAGAGGTTTTACTTGCTTTAAAAAACCTCCCACACCTCCCCCTGAACCTGAA
ACATAAAATGAATGCAATTGTTGTTGTTAACTTGTTTATTGCAGCTTATAATGGTTACAAATAAAGCAAT
AGCATCACAAATTTCACAAATAAAGCATTTTTTTCACTGCATTCTAGTTGTGGTTTGTCCAAACTCATCA
ATGTATCTTATCATGTCTGGATCGATCCCCAGGAAGCTCCTCTGTGTCCTCATAAACCCTAACCTCCTCT
ACTTGAGAGGACATTCCAATCATAGGCTGCCCATCCACCCTCTGTGTCCTCCTGTTAATTAGGTCACTTA
ACAAAAAGGAAATTGGGTAGGGGTTTTTCACAGACCGCTTTCTAAGGGTAATTTTAAAATATCTGGGAAG
TCCCTTCCACTGCTGTGTTCCAGAAGTGTTGGTAAACAGCCCACAAATGTCAACAGCAGAAACATACAAG
CTGTCAGCTTTGCACAAGGGCCCAACACCCTGCTCATCAAGAAGCACTGTGGTTGCTGTGTTAGTAATGT
GCAAAACAGGAGGCACATTTTCCCCACCTGTGTAGGTTCCAAAATATCTAGTGTTTTCATTTTTACTTGG
ATCAGGAACCCAGCACTCCACTGGATAAGCATTATCCTTATCCAAAACAGCCTTGTGGTCAGTGTTCATC
TGCTGACTGTCAACTGTAGCATTTTTTGGGGTTACAGTTTGAGCAGGATATTTGGTCCTGTAGTTTGCTA
ACACACCCTGCAGCTCCAAAGGTTCCCCACCAACAGCAAAAAAATGAAAATTTGACCCTTGAATGGGTTT
TCCAGCACCATTTTCATGAGTTTTTTGTGTCCCTGAATGCAAGTTTAACATAGCAGTTACCCCAATAACC
TCAGTTTTAACAGTAACAGCTTCCCACATCAAAATATTTCCACAGGTTAAGTCCTCATTTAAATTAGGCA
AAGGAATTCTTGAAGACGAAAGGGCCTCGTGATACGCCTATTTTTATAGGTTAATGTCATGATAATAATG
GTTTCTTAGACGTCAGGTGGCACTTTTCGGGGAAATGTGCGCGGAACCCCTATTTGTTTATTTTTCTAAA
TACATTCAAATATGTATCCGCTCATGAGACAATAACCCTGATAAATGCTTCAATAATATTGAAAAAGGAA
GAGTATGAGTATTCAACATTTCCGTGTCGCCCTTATTCCCTTTTTTGCGGCATTTTGCCTTCCTGTTTTT
GCTCACCCAGAAACGCTGGTGAAAGTAAAAGATGCTGAAGATCAGTTGGGTGCACGAGTGGGTTACATCG
AACTGGATCTCAACAGCGGTAAGATCCTTGAGAGTTTTCGCCCCGAAGAACGTTTTCCAATGATGAGCAC
TTTTAAAGTTCTGCTATGTGGCGCGGTATTATCCCGTGTTGACGCCGGGCAAGAGCAACTCGGTCGCCGC
ATACACTATTCTCAGAATGACTTGGTTGAGTACTCACCAGTCACAGAAAAGCATCTTACGGATGGCATGA
CAGTAAGAGAATTATGCAGTGCTGCCATAACCATGAGTGATAACACTGCGGCCAACTTACTTCTGACAAC
GATCGGAGGACCGAAGGAGCTAACCGCTTTTTTGCACAACATGGGGGATCATGTAACTCGCCTTGATCGT
TGGGAACCGGAGCTGAATGAAGCCATACCAAACGACGAGCGTGACACCACGATGCCTGCAGCAATGGCAA
CAACGTTGCGCAAACTATTAACTGGCGAACTACTTACTCTAGCTTCCCGGCAACAATTAATAGACTGGAT
GGAGGCGGATAAAGTTGCAGGACCACTTCTGCGCTCGGCCCTTCCGGCTGGCTGGTTTATTGCTGATAAA
TCTGGAGCCGGTGAGCGTGGGTCTCGCGGTATCATTGCAGCACTGGGGCCAGATGGTAAGCCCTCCCGTA
TCGTAGTTATCTACACGACGGGGAGTCAGGCAACTATGGATGAACGAAATAGACAGATCGCTGAGATAGG
TGCCTCACTGATTAAGCATTGGTAACTGTCAGACCAAGTTTACTCATATATACTTTAGATTGATTTAAAA
CTTCATTTTTAATTTAAAAGGATCTAGGTGAAGATCCTTTTTGATAATCTCATGACCAAAATCCCTTAAC
GTGAGTTTTCGTTCCACTGAGCGTCAGACCCCGTAGAAAAGATCAAAGGATCTTCTTGAGATCCTTTTTT
TCTGCGCGTAATCTGCTGCTTGCAAACAAAAAAACCACCGCTACCAGCGGTGGTTTGTTTGCCGGATCAA
GAGCTACCAACTCTTTTTCCGAAGGTAACTGGCTTCAGCAGAGCGCAGATACCAAATACTGTCCTTCTAG
TGTAGCCGTAGTTAGGCCACCACTTCAAGAACTCTGTAGCACCGCCTACATACCTCGCTCTGCTAATCCT
GTTACCAGTGGCTGCTGCCAGTGGCGATAAGTCGTGTCTTACCGGGTTGGACTCAAGACGATAGTTACCG
GATAAGGCGCAGCGGTCGGGCTGAACGGGGGGTTCGTGCACACAGCCCAGCTTGGAGCGAACGACCTACA
CCGAACTGAGATACCTACAGCGTGAGCTATGAGAAAGCGCCACGCTTCCCGAAGGGAGAAAGGCGGACAG
GTATCCGGTAAGCGGCAGGGTCGGAACAGGAGAGCGCACGAGGGAGCTTCCAGGGGGAAACGCCTGGTAT
CTTTATAGTCCTGTCGGGTTTCGCCACCTCTGACTTGAGCGTCGATTTTTGTGATGCTCGTCAGGGGGGC
GGAGCCTATGGAAAAACGCCAGCAACGCGGCCTTTTTACGGTTCCTGGCCTTTTGCTGGCCTTTTGCTCA
CATGTTCTTTCCTGCGTTATCCCCTGATTCTGTGGATAACCGTATTACCGCCTTTGAGTGAGCTGATACC
GCTCGCCGCAGCCGAACGACCGAGCGCAGCGAGTCAGTGAGCGAGGAAGCGGAAGAGCGCCTGATGCGGT
ATTTTCTCCTTACGCATCTGTGCGGTATTTCACACCGCATATGGTGCACTCTCAGTACAATCTGCTCTGA
TGCCGCATAGTTAAGCCAGTATACACTCCGCTATCGCTACGTGACTGGGTCATGGCTGCGCCCCGACACC
CGCCAACACCCGCTGACGCGCCCTGACGGGCTTGTCTGCTCCCGGCATCCGCTTACAGACAAGCTGTGAC
CGTCTCC
