>Addgene plasmid #12194 | IL-2 promoter luciferase | addgene partial sequence | sequence record 18760 | LucNRev 5'-CCTTATGCAGTTGCTCTCC-3'
GGCGCCGGGCCTTTCTTTATGTTTTTGGCGTCTTCCATTTTACCAACAGTACCGGAATGCCAAGCTCAGA
TCCAAGCTTAGCAAGGGTGATAGGCAGCTCTTCAGCATGGGAGGCAATTTATACTGTTAATGCTGGAAAA
ATAATATGGGGGTGTCACGATGTTTTACATATTACACATATTTTCAAAGAGTCTACCTGTGTGGCAAAAA
GCATTACCTTTGTTTTTCCTCTTCTGATGACTCTCTGGAATTTCTTTAAACCCCCATACACTGACTGAAT
GGATTTAGGTGAAATCCCTCTTGGTCGGGTTAGCCCACACTTAGGTGGCAGTTTTAATTCATACAATGAA
CGCCTTCTGTATGAAACAAATTTTCCTCTTTGGGGTGGAGACACAAAAGTAACTCATGAAAATGTTCTCT
TTGTCAAAACCATCCTGAACCTGTAAGCAGCCTGTTGTGGTGGACAAACGCAAGAGGAGATAGATGAAAA
GAATAAATCTTTTAGATTTGTTGATTAGACAGGAAGGATATTGGTTTCCTGTTTCAAGATGGTTTTACCT
TCTTATCTACACAATGAGCTAATTGCACACAGGGTGATAGATCTGTCGACAAGCTTGGATCTGAGCTTGG
ATCCAGACATGATAAGATACATTGATGAGTTTGGACAAACCACAACTAGAATGCAGTGAAAAAAATGCTT
TATTTGTGAAATTTGTGATGCTATTGCTTTATT
